>Addgene plasmid #154945 | hSyn-somBiPOLES-mCerulean | addgene full sequence | sequence record 351553 | Addgene NGS Result
AGTGCAAGTGGGTTTTAGGACCAGGATGAGGCGGGGTGGGGGTGCCTACCTGACGACCGACCCCGACCCA
CTGGACAAGCACCCAACCCCCATTCCCCAAATTGCGCATCCCCTATCAGAGAGGGGGAGGGGAAACAGGA
TGCGGCGAGGCGCGTGCGCACTGCCAGCTTCAGCACCGCGGACAGTGCCTTCGCCCCCGCCTGGCGGCGC
GCGCCACCGCCGCCTCAGCACTGAAGGCGCGCTGACGTCACTCGCCGGTCCCCCGCAAACTCCCCTTCCC
GGCCACCTTGGTCGCGTCCGCGCCGCCGCCGGCCCAGCCGGACCGCACCACGCGAGGCGCGAGATAGGGG
GGCACGGGCGCGACCATCTGCGCTGCGGCGCCGGCGACTCAGCGCTGCCTCAGTCTGCGGTGGGCAGCGG
AGGAGTCGTGTCGTGCCTGAGAGCGCAGTCGAGAGGATCCATGGCATCACAGGTCGTCTATGGGGAATGG
GCATCAACTCACACCGAGTGCTACAATATGTCCAGAATCGACTCCACCTTCGTCTCACTGCTGCAGCTGG
TGTGGGCCGTGGTCTCAGGCTGCCAGACAATCTTCATGATTAGCAGGGCTCCCAAGGTCCCTTGGGAGTC
CGTGTACCTGCCCTTTGTCGAATCTATCACTTATGCACTGGCCAGTACTGGCAACGGAACCCTGCAGATG
AGGGACGGCAGATTCTTTCCTTGGAGCCGAATGGCCTCCTGGCTGTGCACCTGTCCAATCATGCTGGGAC
AGATTTCTAACATGGCTCTGGTGAAGTACAAAAGTATCCCACTGAATCCCATTGCACAGGCCGCTTCCAT
CATTAGAGTGGTCATGGGAATCACCGCTACAATTTCTCCCGCAGAGTATATGAAGTGGCTGTTCTTTTTC
TTTGGGGCCACCTGCCTGGTGTTCGAGTACAGTGTGGTCTTCACAATCTTTCAAGTGGGGCTGTATGGCT
TTGAATCTGTCGGGACACCTCTGGCACAGAAGGTGGTGGTGAGGATCAAGATGCTGCGCCTGATCTTCTT
TATTGCTTGGACTATGTTCCCAATCGTGTGGCTGATTTCACCCACCGGAGTCTGCGTGATCCACGAGAAC
GTGAGCGCCATTCTGTACCTGCTGGCTGACGGCCTGTGCAAAAATACATATGGAGTGATCCTGTGGAGCA
CTGCCTGGGGAGTGCTGGAAGGGAAGTGGGACCCCGCATGTCTGCCAGGGCAGGAGAAACCCGAAGCCGA
CGATCCTTTTGGCCTGAATCACGAGAAGAATGCCCCTCCTAACGACGAAGTCAATATCAGAATGTTTGGA
AGGGGACGTACGGCGGCCAAGAGCAGGATCACCAGCGAGGGCGAGTACATCCCCCTGGACCAGATCGACA
TCAACGTGGCGGTACCCGTGAGCAAGGGCGAGGAGCTGTTCACCGGGGTGGTGCCCATCCTGGTCGAGCT
GGACGGCGACGTAAACGGCCACAAGTTCAGCGTGTCCGGCGAGGGCGAGGGCGATGCCACCTACGGCAAG
CTGACCCTGAAGTTCATCTGCACCACCGGCAAGCTGCCCGTGCCCTGGCCCACCCTCGTGACCACCCTGA
GCTGGGGCGTGCAGTGCTTCGCCCGCTACCCCGACCACATGAAGCAGCACGACTTCTTCAAGTCCGCCAT
GCCCGAAGGCTACGTCCAGGAGCGCACCATCTTCTTCAAGGACGACGGCAACTACAAGACCCGCGCCGAG
GTGAAGTTCGAGGGCGACACCCTGGTGAACCGCATCGAGCTGAAGGGCATCGACTTCAAGGAGGACGGCA
ACATCCTGGGGCACAAGCTGGAGTACAACGCCATCCACGGCAACGTCTATATCACCGCCGACAAGCAGAA
GAACGGCATCAAGGCCAACTTCGGCCTCAACTGCAACATCGAGGACGGCAGCGTGCAGCTCGCCGACCAC
TACCAGCAGAACACCCCCATCGGCGACGGCCCCGTGCTGCTGCCCGACAACCACTACCTGAGCACCCAGT
CCAAGCTGAGCAAAGACCCCAACGAGAAGCGCGATCACATGGTCCTGCTGGAGTTCGTGACCGCCGCCGG
GATCACTCTCGGCATGGACGAGCTGTATACCGGTGCAGCCCTGCAGGAGAAGAAGTCATGCAGCCAGCGC
ATGGCCGAATTCCGGCAATACTGTTGGAACCCGGACACTGGGCAGATGCTGGGCCGCACCCCAGCCCGGT
GGGTGTGGATCAGCCTGTACTATGCAGCTTTCTACGTGGTCATGACTGGGCTCTTTGCCTTGTGCATCTA
TGTGCTGATGCAGACCATTGATCCCTACACCCCCGACTACCAGGACCAGTTAAAGTCACCGGGGGTAACC
TTGAGACCGGATGTGTATGGGGAAAGAGGGCTGCAGATTTCCTACAACATCTCTGAAAACAGCTCTAGAC
AGGCCCAGATCACCGGACGTCCGGAGGGAGCTGTACAAGAGCTGATCAGCAGCGCCACCAGATCTCTGTT
TGCCGCCGGAGGCATCAACCCTTGGCCTAACCCCTACCACCACGAGGACATGGGCTGTGGAGGAATGACA
CCTACAGGCGAGTGCTTCAGCACCGAGTGGTGGTGTGACCCTTCTTACGGACTGAGCGACGCCGGATACG
GATATTGCTTCGTGGAGGCCACAGGCGGCTACCTGGTCGTGGGAGTGGAGAAGAAGCAGGCTTGGCTGCA
CAGCAGAGGCACACCAGGAGAAAAGATCGGCGCCCAGGTCTGCCAGTGGATTGCTTTCAGCATCGCCATC
GCCCTGCTGACATTCTACGGCTTCAGCGCTTGGAAGGCCACTTGCGGTTGGGAGGAGGTCTACGTCTGTT
GCGTCGAGGTGCTGTTCGTGACCCTGGAGATCTTCAAGGAGTTCAGCAGCCCCGCCACAGTGTACCTGTC
TACCGGCAACCACGCCTATTGCCTGCGCTACTTCGAGTGGCTGCTGTCTTGCCCCGTGATCCTGATCAAG
CTGAGCAACCTGAGCGGCCTGAAGAACGACTACAGCAAGCGGACCATGGGCCTGATCGTGTCTTGCGTGG
GAATGATCGTGTTCGGCATGGCCGCAGGACTGGCTACCGATTGGCTCAAGTGGCTGCTGTATATCGTGTC
TTGCATCTACGGCGGCTACATGTACTTCCAGGCCGCCAAGTGCTACGTGGAAGCCAACCACAGCGTGCCT
AAAGGCCATTGCCGCATGGTCGTGAAGCTGATGGCCTACGCTTACTTCGCCTCTTGGGGCAGCTACCCAA
TCCTCTGGGCAGTGGGACCAGAAGGACTGCTGAAGCTGAGCCCTTACGCCAACAGCATCGGCCACAGCAT
CTGCGACATCATCGCCAAGGAGTTTTGGACCTTCCTGGCCCACCACCTGAGGATCAAGATCCACGAGCAC
ATCCTGATCCACGGCGACATCCGGAAGACCACCAAGATGGAGATCGGAGGCGAGGAGGTGGAAGTGGAAG
AGTTCGTGGAGGAGGAGGACGAGGACACAGTGCTCGAGCAGAGCCAGCCCATCCTGAACACCAAGGAGAT
GGCCCCCCAGAGCAAGCCCCCCGAGGAGCTGGAGATGAGCAGCATGCCCAGCCCCGTGGCCCCCCTGCCC
GCCCGCACCGAGGGCGTGATCGACATGCGCAGCATGAGCAGCATCGACAGCTTCATCAGCTGCGCCACCG
ACTTCCCCGAGGCCACCCGCTTCTGATCTAGAAAGCTTATCGATAATCAACCTCTGGATTACAAAATTTG
TGAAAGATTGACTGGTATTCTTAACTATGTTGCTCCTTTTACGCTATGTGGATACGCTGCTTTAATGCCT
TTGTATCATGCTATTGCTTCCCGTATGGCTTTCATTTTCTCCTCCTTGTATAAATCCTGGTTGCTGTCTC
TTTATGAGGAGTTGTGGCCCGTTGTCAGGCAACGTGGCGTGGTGTGCACTGTGTTTGCTGACGCAACCCC
CACTGGTTGGGGCATTGCCACCACCTGTCAGCTCCTTTCCGGGACTTTCGCTTTCCCCCTCCCTATTGCC
ACGGCGGAACTCATCGCCGCCTGCCTTGCCCGCTGCTGGACAGGGGCTCGGCTGTTGGGCACTGACAATT
CCGTGGTGTTGTCGGGGAAATCATCGTCCTTTCCTTGGCTGCTCGCCTGTGTTGCCACCTGGATTCTGCG
CGGGACGTCCTTCTGCTACGTCCCTTCGGCCCTCAATCCAGCGGACCTTCCTTCCCGCGGCCTGCTGCCG
GCTCTGCGGCCTCTTCCGCGTCTTCGCCTTCGCCCTCAGACGAGTCGGATCTCCCTTTGGGCCGCCTCCC
CGCATCGATACCGTCGACCCGGGCGGCCGCTCATAAAGCTCGACTGTGCCTTCTAGTTGCCAGCCATCTG
TTGTTTGCCCCTCCCCCGTGCCTTCCTTGACCCTGGAAGGTGCCACTCCCACTGTCCTTTCCTAATAAAA
TGAGGAAATTGCATCGCATTGTCTGAGTAGGTGTCATTCTATTCTGGGGGGTGGGGTGGGGCAGGACAGC
AAGGGGGAGGATTGGGAAGACAATAGCAGGCATGCTGGGGATGCGGTCCGGACTGTACAATTGCATTCAT
TTTATGTTTCAGGTTCAGGGGGAGATGTGGGAGGTTTTTTAAAGCAAGTAAAACCTCTACAAATGTGGTA
AAATCGATAAGGATCTTCCTAGAGCATGGCTACGTAGATAAGTAGCATGGCGGGTTAATCATTAACTACA
AGGAACCCCTAGTGATGGAGTTGGCCACTCCCTCTCTGCGCGCTCGCTCGCTCACTGAGGCCGGGCGACC
AAAGGTCGCCCGACGCCCGGGCTTTGCCCGGGCGGCCTCAGTGAGCGAGCGAGCGCGCAGCTGCATTAAT
GAATCGGCCAACGCGCGGGGAGAGGCGGTTTGCGTATTGGGCGCTCTTCCGCTTCCTCGCTCACTGACTC
GCTGCGCTCGGTCGTTCGGCTGCGGCGAGCGGTATCAGCTCACTCAAAGGCGGTAATACGGTTATCCACA
GAATCAGGGGATAACGCAGGAAAGAACATGTGAGCAAAAGGCCAGCAAAAGGCCAGGAACCGTAAAAAGG
CCGCGTTGCTGGCGTTTTTCCATAGGCTCCGCCCCCCTGACGAGCATCACAAAAATCGACGCTCAAGTCA
GAGGTGGCGAAACCCGACAGGACTATAAAGATACCAGGCGTTTCCCCCTGGAAGCTCCCTCGTGCGCTCT
CCTGTTCCGACCCTGCCGCTTACCGGATACCTGTCCGCCTTTCTCCCTTCGGGAAGCGTGGCGCTTTCTC
ATAGCTCACGCTGTAGGTATCTCAGTTCGGTGTAGGTCGTTCGCTCCAAGCTGGGCTGTGTGCACGAACC
CCCCGTTCAGCCCGACCGCTGCGCCTTATCCGGTAACTATCGTCTTGAGTCCAACCCGGTAAGACACGAC
TTATCGCCACTGGCAGCAGCCACTGGTAACAGGATTAGCAGAGCGAGGTATGTAGGCGGTGCTACAGAGT
TCTTGAAGTGGTGGCCTAACTACGGCTACACTAGAAGAACAGTATTTGGTATCTGCGCTCTGCTGAAGCC
AGTTACCTTCGGAAAAAGAGTTGGTAGCTCTTGATCCGGCAAACAAACCACCGCTGGTAGCGGTGGTTTT
TTTGTTTGCAAGCAGCAGATTACGCGCAGAAAAAAAGGATCTCAAGAAGATCCTTTGATCTTTTCTACGG
GGTCTGACGCTCAGTGGAACGAAAACTCACGTTAAGGGATTTTGGTCATGAGATTATCAAAAAGGATCTT
CACCTAGATCCTTTTAAATTAAAAATGAAGTTTTAAATCAATCTAAAGTATATATGAGTAAACTTGGTCT
GACAGTTACCAATGCTTAATCAGTGAGGCACCTATCTCAGCGATCTGTCTATTTCGTTCATCCATAGTTG
CCTGACTCCCCGTCGTGTAGATAACTACGATACGGGAGGGCTTACCATCTGGCCCCAGTGCTGCAATGAT
ACCGCGAGACCCACGCTCACCGGCTCCAGATTTATCAGCAATAAACCAGCCAGCCGGAAGGGCCGAGCGC
AGAAGTGGTCCTGCAACTTTATCCGCCTCCATCCAGTCTATTAATTGTTGCCGGGAAGCTAGAGTAAGTA
GTTCGCCAGTTAATAGTTTGCGCAACGTTGTTGCCATTGCTACAGGCATCGTGGTGTCACGCTCGTCGTT
TGGTATGGCTTCATTCAGCTCCGGTTCCCAACGATCAAGGCGAGTTACATGATCCCCCATGTTGTGCAAA
AAAGCGGTTAGCTCCTTCGGTCCTCCGATCGTTGTCAGAAGTAAGTTGGCCGCAGTGTTATCACTCATGG
TTATGGCAGCACTGCATAATTCTCTTACTGTCATGCCATCCGTAAGATGCTTTTCTGTGACTGGTGAGTA
CTCAACCAAGTCATTCTGAGAATAGTGTATGCGGCGACCGAGTTGCTCTTGCCCGGCGTCAATACGGGAT
AATACCGCGCCACATAGCAGAACTTTAAAAGTGCTCATCATTGGAAAACGTTCTTCGGGGCGAAAACTCT
CAAGGATCTTACCGCTGTTGAGATCCAGTTCGATGTAACCCACTCGTGCACCCAACTGATCTTCAGCATC
TTTTACTTTCACCAGCGTTTCTGGGTGAGCAAAAACAGGAAGGCAAAATGCCGCAAAAAAGGGAATAAGG
GCGACACGGAAATGTTGAATACTCATACTCTTCCTTTTTCAATATTATTGAAGCATTTATCAGGGTTATT
GTCTCATGAGCGGATACATATTTGAATGTATTTAGAAAAATAAACAAATAGGGGTTCCGCGCACATTTCC
CCGAAAAGTGCCACCTAAATTGTAAGCGTTAATATTTTGTTAAAATTCGCGTTAAATTTTTGTTAAATCA
GCTCATTTTTTAACCAATAGGCCGAAATCGGCAAAATCCCTTATAAATCAAAAGAATAGACCGAGATAGG
GT
[37 nt withheld, positions 7003-7039]
AAAGAACGTGGACTCCAACGTCAAAGG
[49 nt withheld, positions 7067-7115]
T
[91 nt withheld, positions 7117-7207]
G
[124 nt withheld, positions 7209-7332]
CCCATTCGCCATTCAGGCTGCGCAACTGTTGGGAAGGGCGATCGGTGCGGGCCTCTTCGCTATTACGCCA
GCTGCGCGCTCGCTCGCTCACTGAGGCCGCCCGGGCAAAGCCCGGGCGTCGGGCGACCTTTGGTCGCCCG
GCCTCAGTGAGCGAGCGAGCGCGCAGAGAGGGAGTGGCCAACTCCATCACTAGGGGTTCCTTGTAGTTAA
TGATTAACCCGCCATGCTACTTATCTACGTAGCCATGCTCTAGGAAGATCGTAGGTTAATTAATCTAGAC
TGCAGAGGGCCCTGCGTATG
Features (pLannotate 1.2.2; 17 found; start..end, strand, type, name):
      1..448     +  promoter       hSyn promoter: human synapsin I promoter; confers neuron-specific expression (Kügler et al., 2003)
   1349..1408    +  CDS            KCNJ2 (fragment): KCNJ2_HUMAN - Also known as IRK1. Experimental evidence at protein level: Swiss-Prot protein existence level 1. Probably participates in establishing action potential waveform and excitability of neuronal and muscle tissues. Inward rectifier potassium channels are characterized by a greater tendency to allow potassium to flow into the cell rather than out of it. Their voltage dependence is regulated by the concentration of extracellular potassium; as external potassium is raised, the voltage range of the channel opening shifts to more positive voltages. The inward rectification is mainly due t
   1418..2128    +  CDS            mCerulean3: mCerulean3 is a basic (constitutively fluorescent) cyan fluorescent protein published in 2011, derived from Aequorea victoria. It is reported to be a somewhat slowly-maturing monomer with very low acid sensitivity.
   2135..2446    +  CDS            Atp4b (fragment): ATP4B_MOUSE - Experimental evidence at protein level: Swiss-Prot protein existence level 1. The beta subunit of the gastric H(+)/K(+) ATPase pump which transports H(+) ions in exchange for K(+) ions across the apical membrane of parietal cells. Plays a structural and regulatory role in the assembly and membrane targeting of a functionally active pump (By similarity). Within a transport cycle, the transfer of a H(+) ion across the membrane is coupled to ATP hydrolysis and is associated with a transient phosphorylation of the alpha subunit that shifts the pump conformation from inward-facing (E1
   2489..3532    +  CDS            Chrimson: red light-drivable channelrhodopsin from Chlamydomonas noctigama (Klapoetke et al., 2014)
   3539..3733    +  CDS            Kcnb1 (fragment): KCNB1_RAT - Experimental evidence at protein level: Swiss-Prot protein existence level 1. Voltage-gated potassium channel that mediates transmembrane potassium transport in excitable membranes, primarily in the brain, but also in the pancreas and cardiovascular system. Contributes to the regulation of the action potential (AP) repolarization, duration and frequency of repetitive AP firing in neurons, muscle cells and endocrine cells and plays a role in homeostatic attenuation of electrical excitability throughout the brain (PubMed:10024359, PubMed:10618149, PubMed:12451110, PubMed:17379638, Pu
   3755..4343    +  misc_feature   WPRE: woodchuck hepatitis virus posttranscriptional regulatory element
   4384..4591    +  polyA_signal   bGH poly(A) signal: bovine growth hormone polyadenylation signal
   4622..4690    -  CDS            large T antigen (fragment): large T antigen from SV40 (simian virus 40)
   4761..4894    +  repeat_region  AAV2 ITR: inverted terminal repeat of adeno-associated virus serotype 2 inverted
   4888..4944    -  CDS            lacI (fragment): lac repressor; lacI; The lac repressor binds to the lac operator to inhibit transcription in E. coli. This inhibition can be relieved by adding lactose or isopropyl-β-D-thiogalactopyranoside (IPTG).
   5127..5715    -  rep_origin     ori: high-copy-number ColE1/pMB1/pBR322/pUC origin of replication
   5886..6746    -  CDS            AmpR: β-lactamase; bla; confers resistance to ampicillin, carbenicillin, and related antibiotics
   6747..6851    -  promoter       AmpR promoter: bla
   6904..7332    -  rep_origin     f1 ori (sequence partly withheld): f1 bacteriophage origin of replication; arrow indicates direction of (+) strand synthesis
   7337..7406    -  CDS            lacZα (fragment): LacZα fragment of β-galactosidase; lacZ fragment
   7401..7533    -  repeat_region  AAV2 ITR (fragment): inverted terminal repeat of adeno-associated virus serotype 2 inverted
