[The description below was written by a language model from this plasmid's Addgene catalogue record and pLannotate feature annotations shown in this document.]
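Description:
hSyn-somBiPOLES-mCerulean is an AAV transfer plasmid on a pAAV2 backbone, designed for neuron-specific expression of a bidirectional optogenetic actuator in mammalian cells. It is maintained in E. coli through a high-copy ColE1/pUC-type origin with ampicillin selection from a β-lactamase cassette, and it also carries an f1 phage origin. Two AAV2 inverted terminal repeats flank the expression cassette so that it can be packaged into recombinant AAV particles. The record notes that the verified sequence differs from the depositor's reference in the 3′ ITR, reportedly without functional consequence. Short annotated matches to lacI, lacZα and SV40 large T antigen appear to be backbone remnants rather than functional genes.

The cassette is driven by the human synapsin I promoter and encodes somBiPOLES, a synthetic 3.3 kb tandem fusion of two channelrhodopsins. According to the depositor, GtACR2 sits at the N-terminal end; the feature table leaves this region between the promoter and the first annotated coding feature unlabelled. It is followed by a short KCNJ2 (Kir2.1)-derived fragment, of the kind commonly used as a membrane trafficking signal, then the cyan fluorescent protein mCerulean3. An Atp4b (H+/K+ ATPase β subunit) fragment links this to the red-light-driven channelrhodopsin Chrimson. A C-terminal Kv2.1 (Kcnb1) motif restricts the fusion to the soma. A WPRE enhances transcript expression, and a bovine growth hormone polyadenylation signal terminates the cassette.

Because both opsins are expressed as a single polypeptide, blue light can be used to inhibit and red light to excite the same neurons, with mCerulean3 reporting expression.
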