Addgene plasmid #154945: hSyn-somBiPOLES-mCerulean
Purpose: Optogenetic tool for blue-light inhibition and red-light excitation of neurons
Depositing lab: Simon Wiegert. Depositing organization: Universitaetsklinikum Hamburg-Eppendorf. Publication: BiPOLES is an optogenetic tool developed for bidirectional dual-color control of neurons. Vierock J, Rodriguez-Rozada S, Dieter A, Pieper F, Sims R, Tenedini F, Bergs ACF, Bendifallah I, Zhou F, Zeitzschel N, Ahlbeck J, Augustin S, Sauter K, Papagiakoumou E, Gottschalk A, Soba P, Emiliani V, Engel AK, Hegemann P, Wiegert JS. Nat Commun. 2021 Jul 26;12(1):4527. doi: 10.1038/s41467-021-24759-5. PubMed 34312384.
Backbone
  Vector backbone: pAAV2
  Backbone size w/o insert (bp): 4359
  Vector type: Mammalian Expression, AAV
Growth in bacteria
  Bacterial resistance: Ampicillin, 100 μg/mL
  Growth temperature: 37°C
  Growth strain: NEB Stable
  Copy number: High Copy
Gene/Insert
  Gene/Insert name: somBiPOLES
  Species: Synthetic
  Insert size (bp): 3273
  Promoter: human synapsin
  Tag / fusion protein: soma-targeting motif from Kv2.1 channel (C terminal on insert)
  Cloning method: Restriction Enzyme; 5′ cloning site BamHI (not destroyed); 3′ cloning site HindIII (not destroyed)
  Sequencing primers: 5′ GACTCAGCGCTGCCTCAGTCTG; 3′ TGTTGCTCCTTTTACGCTATG
Terms and licenses: Academic/Nonprofit Terms; Industry Terms: Not Available to Industry
Depositor comments: The insert contains the fluorescence tag mCerulean3 in between the 2 channelrhodopsins (C-terminal of GtACR2). Please note that the Addgene verified sequence identified differences in the 3' ITR sequence compared to the depositor's reference sequence. These differences do not affect plasmid function. These Please visit https://www.biorxiv.org/content/10.1101/2020.07.15.204347v1 for bioRxiv preprint.
How to cite: hSyn-somBiPOLES-mCerulean was a gift from Simon Wiegert (Addgene plasmid # 154945 ; http://n2t.net/addgene:154945 ; RRID:Addgene_154945)
